>Addgene plasmid #29690 | pCS2 GFP-GSK3mut-MAPK | addgene full sequence | sequence record 129831 | Addgene NGS Result
CGCCATTCTGCCTGGGGACGTCGGAGCAAGCTTGATTTAGGTGACACTATAGAATACAAGCTACTTGTTC
TTTTTGCAGGATCCGCCACCATGGATTACAAGGATGACGACGATAAGGTGAGCAAGGGCGAGGAGCTGTT
CACCGGGGTGGTGCCCATCCTGGTCGAGCTGGACGGCGACGTAAACGGCCACAAGTTCAGCGTGTCCGGC
GAGGGCGAGGGCGATGCCACCTACGGCAAGCTGACCCTGAAGTTCATCTGCACCACCGGCAAGCTGCCCG
TGCCCTGGCCCACCCTCGTGACCACCCTGACCTACGGCGTGCAGTGCTTCAGCCGCTACCCCGACCACAT
GAAGCAGCACGACTTCTTCAAGTCCGCCATGCCCGAAGGCTACGTCCAGGAGCGCACCATCTTCTTCAAG
GACGACGGCAACTACAAGACCCGCGCCGAGGTGAAGTTCGAGGGCGACACCCTGGTGAACCGCATCGAGC
TGAAGGGCATCGACTTCAAGGAGGACGGCAACATCCTGGGGCACAAGCTGGAGTACAACTACAACAGCCA
CAACGTCTATATCATGGCCGACAAGCAGAAGAACGGCATCAAGGTGAACTTCAAGATCCGCCACAACATC
GAGGACGGCAGCGTGCAGCTCGCCGACCACTACCAGCAGAACACCCCCATCGGCGACGGCCCCGTGCTGC
TGCCCGACAACCACTACCTGAGCACCCAGTCCGCCCTGAGCAAAGACCCCAACGAGAAGCGCGATCACAT
GGTCCTGCTGGAGTTCGTGACCGCCGCCGGGATCACTCTCGGCATGGACGAGCTGTACAAGAAATCGAAT
TCAGCTGCCGCTGCCGCTGCCGCTGCCGCTGCCGCTGCCGCTCCTGCTTCTCCTGCTGCCGCTGCCGCTG
CCGCTGCCCCTCCTGCTTACGACTACAAGGACGACGATGACAAGTAACTCGAGCCTCTAGAACTATAGTG
AGTCGTATTACGTAGATCCAGACATGATAAGATACATTGATGAGTTTGGACAAACCACAACTAGAATGCA
GTGAAAAAAATGCTTTATTTGTGAAATTTGTGATGCTATTGCTTTATTTGTAACCATTATAAGCTGCAAT
AAACAAGTTAACAACAACAATTGCATTCATTTTATGTTTCAGGTTCAGGGGGAGGTGTGGGAGGTTTTTT
AATTCGCGGCCGCGGCGCCAATGCATTGGGCCCGGTACCCAGCTTTTGTTCCCTTTAGTGAGGGTTAATT
GCGCGCTTGGCGTAATCATGGTCATAGCTGTTTCCTGTGTGAAATTGTTATCCGCTCACAATTCCACACA
ACATACGAGCCGGGAGCATAAAGTGTAAAGCCTGGGGTGCCTAATGAGTGAGCTAACTCACATTAATTGC
GTTGCGCTCACTGCCCGCTTTCCAGTCGGGAAACCTGTCGTGCCAGCTGCATTAATGAATCGGCCAACGC
GCGGGGAGAGGCGGTTTGCGTATTGGGCGCTCTTCCGCTTCCTCGCTCACTGACTCGCTGCGCTCGGTCG
TTCGGCTGCGGCGAGCGGTATCAGCTCACTCAAAGGCGGTAATACGGTTATCCACAGAATCAGGGGATAA
CGCAGGAAAGAACATGTGAGCAAAAGGCCAGCAAAAGGCCAGGAACCGTAAAAAGGCCGCGTTGCTGGCG
TTTTTCCATAGGCTCCGCCCCCCTGACGAGCATCACAAAAATCGACGCTCAAGTCAGAGGTGGCGAAACC
CGACAGGACTATAAAGATACCAGGCGTTTCCCCCTGGAAGCTCCCTCGTGCGCTCTCCTGTTCCGACCCT
GCCGCTTACCGGATACCTGTCCGCCTTTCTCCCTTCGGGAAGCGTGGCGCTTTCTCATAGCTCACGCTGT
AGGTATCTCAGTTCGGTGTAGGTCGTTCGCTCCAAGCTGGGCTGTGTGCACGAACCCCCCGTTCAGCCCG
ACCGCTGCGCCTTATCCGGTAACTATCGTCTTGAGTCCAACCCGGTAAGACACGACTTATCGCCACTGGC
AGCAGCCACTGGTAACAGGATTAGCAGAGCGAGGTATGTAGGCGGTGCTACAGAGTTCTTGAAGTGGTGG
CCTAACTACGGCTACACTAGAAGAACAGTATTTGGTATCTGCGCTCTGCTGAAGCCAGTTACCTTCGGAA
AAAGAGTTGGTAGCTCTTGATCCGGCAAACAAACCACCGCTGGTAGCGGTGGTTTTTTTGTTTGCAAGCA
GCAGATTACGCGCAGAAAAAAAGGATCTCAAGAAGATCCTTTGATCTTTTCTACGGGGTCTGACGCTCAG
TGGAACGAAAACTCACGTTAAGGGATTTTGGTCATGAGATTATCAAAAAGGATCTTCACCTAGATCCTTT
TAAATTAAAAATGAAGTTTTAAATCAATCTAAAGTATATATGAGTAAACTTGGTCTGACAGTTACCAATG
CTTAATCAGTGAGGCACCTATCTCAGCGATCTGTCTATTTCGTTCATCCATAGTTGCCTGACTCCCCGTC
GTGTAGATAACTACGATACGGGAGGGCTTACCATCTGGCCCCAGTGCTGCAATGATACCGCGAGACCCAC
GCTCACCGGCTCCAGATTTATCAGCAATAAACCAGCCAGCCGGAAGGGCCGAGCGCAGAAGTGGTCCTGC
AACTTTATCCGCCTCCATCCAGTCTATTAATTGTTGCCGGGAAGCTAGAGTAAGTAGTTCGCCAGTTAAT
AGTTTGCGCAACGTTGTTGCCATTGCTACAGGCATCGTGGTGTCACGCTCGTCGTTTGGTATGGCTTCAT
TCAGCTCCGGTTCCCAACGATCAAGGCGAGTTACATGATCCCCCATGTTGTGCAAAAAAGCGGTTAGCTC
CTTCGGTCCTCCGATCGTTGTCAGAAGTAAGTTGGCCGCAGTGTTATCACTCATGGTTATGGCAGCACTG
CATAATTCTCTTACTGTCATGCCATCCGTAAGATGCTTTTCTGTGACTGGTGAGTACTCAACCAAGTCAT
TCTGAGAATAGTGTATGCGGCGACCGAGTTGCTCTTGCCCGGCGTCAATACGGGATAATACCGCGCCACA
TAGCAGAACTTTAAAAGTGCTCATCATTGGAAAACGTTCTTCGGGGCGAAAACTCTCAAGGATCTTACCG
CTGTTGAGATCCAGTTCGATGTAACCCACTCGTGCACCCAACTGATCTTCAGCATCTTTTACTTTCACCA
GCGTTTCTGGGTGAGCAAAAACAGGAAGGCAAAATGCCGCAAAAAAGGGAATAAGGGCGACACGGAAATG
TTGAATACTCATACTCTTCCTTTTTCAATATTATTGAAGCATTTATCAGGGTTATTGTCTCATGAGCGGA
TACATATTTGAATGTATTTAGAAAAATAAACAAATAGGGGTTCCGCGCACATTTCCCCGAAAAGTGCCAC
CTAAATTGTAAGCGTTAATATTTTGTTAAAATTCGCGTTAAATTTTTGTTAAATCAGCTCATTTTTTAAC
CAATAGGCCGAAATCGGCAAAATCCCTTATAAATCAAAAGAATAGACCGAGATAGGGT
[37 nt withheld, positions 3559-3595]
AAAGAACGTGGACTCCAACGTCAAAGG
[49 nt withheld, positions 3623-3671]
T
[91 nt withheld, positions 3673-3763]
G
[124 nt withheld, positions 3765-3888]
CCCATTCGCCATTCAGGCTGCGCAACTGTTGGGAAGGGCGATCGGTGCGGGCCTCTTCGCTATTACGCCA
GTCGACCGCCAATTCAATATGGCGTATATGGACTCATGCCAATTCAATATGGTGGATCTGGACCTGTGCC
AATTCAATATGGCGTATATGGACTCGTGCCAATTCAATATGGTGGATCTGGACCCCAGCCAATTCAATAT
GGCGGACTTGGCACCATGCCAATTCAATATGGCGGACCTGGCACTGTGCCAACTGGGGAGGGGTCTACTT
GGCACGGTGCCAAGTTTGAGGAGGGGTCTTGGCCCTGTGCCAAGTCCGCCATATTGAATTGGCATGGTGC
CAATAATGGCGGCCATATTGGCTATATGCCAGGATCAATATATAGGCAATATCCAATATGGCCCTATGCC
AATATGGCTATTGGCCAGGTTCAATACTATGTATTGGCCCTATGCCATATAGTATTCCATATATGGGTTT
TCCTATTGACGTAGATAGCCCCTCCCAATGGGCGGTCCCATATACCATATATGGGGCTTCCTAATACCGC
CCATAGCCACTCCCCCATTGACGTCAATGGTCTCTATATATGGTCTTTCCTATTGACGTCATATGGGCGG
TCCTATTGACGTATATGGCGCCTCCCCCATTGACGTCAATTACGGTAAATGGCCCGCCTGGCTCAATGCC
CATTGACGTCAATAGGACCACCCACCATTGACGTCAATGGGATGGCTCATTGCCCATTCATATCCGTTCT
CACGCCCCCTATTGACGTCAATGACGGTAAATGGCCCACTTGGCAGTACATCAATATCTATTAATAGTAA
CTTGGCAAGTACATTACTATTGGAAGTACGCCAGGGTACATTGGCAGTACTCCCATTGACGTCAATGGCG
GTAAATGGCCCGCGATGGCTGCCAAGTACATCCCCATTGACGTCAATGGGGAGGGGCAATGACGCAAATG
GGCGTTCCATTGACGTAAATGGGCGGTAGGCGTGCCTAATGGGAGGTCTATATAAGCAATGCTCGTTTAG
GGAAC
Features (pLannotate 1.2.2; 17 found; start..end, strand, type, name):
     35..53      +  promoter       SP6 promoter: promoter for bacteriophage SP6 RNA polymerase
     94..118     +  CDS            3xFLAG (fragment): three tandem FLAG® epitope tags
    118..831     +  CDS            EGFP: EGFP is a basic (constitutively fluorescent) green fluorescent protein published in 1996, derived from Aequorea victoria. It is reported to be a rapidly-maturing weak dimer with moderate acid sensitivity.
    934..954     +  CDS            FLAG (fragment): FLAG® epitope tag, followed by an enterokinase cleavage site
    973..990     -  promoter       T7 promoter (fragment): promoter for bacteriophage T7 RNA polymerase
    995..1129    -  polyA_signal   SV40 poly(A) signal: SV40 polyadenylation signal
   1242..1260    -  promoter       T3 promoter: promoter for bacteriophage T3 RNA polymerase
   1305..1321    -  protein_bind   lac operator: The lac repressor binds to the lac operator to inhibit transcription in E. coli. This inhibition can be relieved by adding lactose or isopropyl-β-D-thiogalactopyranoside (IPTG). lac repressor encoded by lacI
   1329..1359    -  promoter       lac promoter: promoter for the E. coli lac operon
   1374..1395    -  protein_bind   CAP binding site: CAP binding activates transcription in the presence of cAMP. E. coli catabolite activator protein
   1408..1500    -  CDS            lacI (fragment): lac repressor; lacI; The lac repressor binds to the lac operator to inhibit transcription in E. coli. This inhibition can be relieved by adding lactose or isopropyl-β-D-thiogalactopyranoside (IPTG).
   1683..2271    -  rep_origin     ori: high-copy-number ColE1/pMB1/pBR322/pUC origin of replication
   2442..3302    -  CDS            AmpR: β-lactamase; bla; confers resistance to ampicillin, carbenicillin, and related antibiotics
   3303..3407    -  promoter       AmpR promoter: bla
   3460..3888    -  rep_origin     f1 ori (sequence partly withheld): f1 bacteriophage origin of replication; arrow indicates direction of (+) strand synthesis
   3893..3959    -  CDS            lacZα (fragment): LacZα fragment of β-galactosidase; lacZ fragment
   3966..4943    +  promoter       CMV IE94 promoter: enhancer/promoter region of simian cytomegalovirus major immediate early transcription unit IE94
