[The description below was written by a language model from this plasmid's Addgene catalogue record and pLannotate feature annotations shown in this document.]
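Description:
pCS2 GFP-GSK3mut-MAPK is a mammalian expression plasmid built on the pCS2 backbone, propagated in E. coli at high copy through a ColE1/pUC-type origin and selected with ampicillin via the β-lactamase gene. An f1 origin and remnants of lac/lacZα sequences are also carried over from the parental vector. In the sequenced 4,943-nt record, the simian cytomegalovirus IE94 enhancer/promoter lies immediately upstream of an SP6 promoter on the circular map. The same open reading frame can therefore be expressed by transfection into vertebrate cells or transcribed in vitro with SP6 polymerase to make synthetic mRNA. An SV40 polyadenylation signal follows the coding region, and T7 and T3 promoters sit downstream in the opposite orientation.

The payload is an artificial reporter protein: an N-terminal FLAG epitope fused to EGFP, followed by a short synthetic C-terminal tail of about 121 bp cloned between EcoRI and XhoI, ending in a second FLAG tag. According to the record, this tail was made from synthetic oligonucleotides and represents a phosphorylation cassette in which the three GSK3 sites have been mutated. The MAPK priming site and an E3 ligase recognition motif are retained, and only these recognition elements are present rather than any full-length substrate protein. The construct thus appears to serve as the GSK3-insensitive version of a GFP-based reporter for GSK3 phosphorylation. It comes from a study of how Wnt signaling sequesters GSK3 inside multivesicular endosomes. The two FLAG epitopes and EGFP fluorescence allow the reporter protein to be detected.
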