Addgene plasmid #29690: pCS2 GFP-GSK3mut-MAPK
Purpose: GFP reporter protein fused to three mutated GSK3 phosphorylation sites
Depositing lab: Edward De Robertis. Depositing organization: University of California, Los Angeles (UCLA). Publication: Wnt signaling requires sequestration of glycogen synthase kinase 3 inside multivesicular endosomes. Taelman VF, Dobrowolski R, Plouhinec JL, Fuentealba LC, Vorwald PP, Gumper I, Sabatini DD, De Robertis EM. Cell. 2010 Dec 23. 143(7):1136-48. 10.1016/j.cell.2010.11.034 PubMed 21183076.
Backbone
  Vector backbone: pCS2
  Backbone size w/o insert (bp): 4096
  Vector type: Mammalian Expression
Growth in bacteria
  Bacterial resistance: Ampicillin, 100 μg/mL
  Growth temperature: 37°C
  Growth strain: DH5alpha
  Copy number: High Copy
Gene/Insert
  Gene/Insert name: GFP glycogen synthase kinase 3 recognition site mutated primed by MAPK (alt name: GFP fused to mutated 3x GSK3 phosphorylation sites)
  Insert size (bp): 121
  Mutation: recognition sites only, and E3 ligase site, GSK3 sites mutated
  Promoter: SP6
  Tag / fusion protein: Flag-EGFP (N terminal on backbone); Flag (C terminal on insert)
  Cloning method: Restriction Enzyme; 5′ cloning site EcoR1 (not destroyed); 3′ cloning site Xho1 (not destroyed)
  Sequencing primers: 5′ SP6; 3′ T7
Terms and licenses: Academic/Nonprofit Terms; Industry Terms: Not Available to Industry
Depositor comments: This artificial GFP-GSK3mut-MAPK construct was generated by adding to the C terminus of GFP synthetic oligonucleotides encoding for AAAAAAAAAAAAAPASPAAAAAAAAPPAYDYKDDDDK. See Figure 6B of the associated publication for more details.
How to cite: pCS2 GFP-GSK3mut-MAPK was a gift from Edward De Robertis (Addgene plasmid # 29690 ; http://n2t.net/addgene:29690 ; RRID:Addgene_29690)
