>Addgene plasmid #29690 | pCS2 GFP-GSK3mut-MAPK | addgene partial sequence | sequence record 67746 | EBV-rev 5'-GTGGTTTGTCCAAACTCATC-3'
TTACTTGTCATCGTCGTCCTTGTAGTCGTAAGCAGGAGGGGCAGCGGCAGCGGCAGCGGCAGCAGGAGAA
GCAGGAGCGGCAGCGGCAGCGGCAGCGGCAGCGGCAGCGGCAGCTGAATTCGATTTCTTGTACAGCTCGT
CCATGCCGAGAGTGATCCCGGCGGCGGTCACGAACTCCAGCAGGACCATGTGATCGCGCTTCTCGTTGGG
GTCTTTGCTCAGGGCGGACTGGGTGCTCAGGTAGTGGTTGTCGGGCAGCAGCACGGGGCCGTCGCCGATG
GGGGTGTTCTGCTGGTAGTGGTCGGCGAGCTGCACGCTGCCGTCCTCGATGTTGTGGCGGATCTTGAAGT
TCACCTTGATGCCGTTCTTCTGCTTGTCGGCCATGATATAGACGTTGTGGCTGTTGTAGTTGTACTCCAG
CTTGTGCCCCAGGATGTTGCCGTCCTCCTTGAAGTCGATGCCCTTCAGCTCGATGCGGTTCACCAGGGTG
TCGCCCTCGAACTTCACCTCGGCGCGGGTCTTGTAGTTGCCGTCGTCCTTGAAGAAGATGGTGCGCTCCT
GGACGTAGCCTTCGGGCATGGCGGACTTGAAGAAGTCGTGCTGCTTCATGTGGTCGGGGTAGCGGCTGAA
GCACTGCACGCCGTAGGTCAGGGTGGTCACGAGGGTGGGCCAGGGCACGGGCAGCTTGCCGGTGGTGCAG
ATGAACTTCAGGGTCAGCTTGCCGTA
