>Addgene plasmid #29690 | pCS2 GFP-GSK3mut-MAPK | addgene partial sequence | sequence record 67748 | Sp6 5'-ATTTAGGTGACACTATAG-3'
CGCCACCATGGATTACAAGGATGACGACGATAAGGTGAGCAAGGGCGAGGAGCTGTTCACCGGGGTGGTG
CCCATCCTGGTCGAGCTGGACGGCGACGTAAACGGCCACAAGTTCAGCGTGTCCGGCGAGGGCGAGGGCG
ATGCCACCTACGGCAAGCTGACCCTGAAGTTCATCTGCACCACCGGCAAGCTGCCCGTGCCCTGGCCCAC
CCTCGTGACCACCCTGACCTACGGCGTGCAGTGCTTCAGCCGCTACCCCGACCACATGAAGCAGCACGAC
TTCTTCAAGTCCGCCATGCCCGAAGGCTACGTCCAGGAGCGCACCATCTTCTTCAAGGACGACGGCAACT
ACAAGACCCGCGCCGAGGTGAAGTTCGAGGGCGACACCCTGGTGAACCGCATCGAGCTGAAGGGCATCGA
CTTCAAGGAGGACGGCAACATCCTGGGGCACAAGCTGGAGTACAACTACAACAGCCACAACGTCTATATC
ATGGCCGACAAGCAGAAGAACGGCATCAAGGTGAACTTCAAGATCCGCCACAACATCGAGGACGGCAGCG
TGCAGCTCGCCGACCACTACCAGCAGAACACCCCCATCGGCGACGGCCCCGTGCTGCTGCCCGACAACCA
CTACCTGAGCACCCAGTCCGCCCTGAGCAAAGACCCCAACGAGAAGCGCGATCACATGGTCCTGCTGGAG
TTCGTGACCGCCGCCGGGATCACTCTCGGCATGGACGAGCTGTACAAGAAATCGAATTCAGCTGCCGCTG
CCGCTGCCGCTGCCGCTGCCGCTGCCGCTCCTGCTTCTCCTGCTGCCGCTGCCGCTGCCGCTGCCCCTCC
